LOCUS       Exported 5489 bp ds-DNA circular SYN 12-MAY-2021
DEFINITION  Encoded a yellow fluorescent calcium ion indicator with inverted
            fluorescence response for expression in bacterial cells.
ACCESSION   .
VERSION     .
KEYWORDS    pTorPE-Y-GECO1
SOURCE      synthetic DNA construct
  ORGANISM  synthetic DNA construct
REFERENCE   1 (bases 1 to 5489)
  AUTHORS   Zhao Y, Abdelfattah AS, Zhao Y, Ruangkittisakul A, Ballanyi K,
            Campbell RE, Harrison DJ
  TITLE     Microfluidic cell sorter-aided directed evolution of a protein-based
            calcium ion indicator with an inverted fluorescent response.
  JOURNAL   Integr Biol (Camb). 2014 May 19.
  PUBMED    24840546
REFERENCE   2 (bases 1 to 5489)
  AUTHORS   .
  TITLE     Direct Submission
  JOURNAL   Exported May 12, 2021 from SnapGene Server 1.1.58
            http://www.snapgene.com
FEATURES             Location/Qualifiers
     source          1..5489
                     /organism="synthetic DNA construct"
                     /mol_type="other DNA"
     promoter        1..285
                     /gene="araBAD"
                     /label=araBAD promoter
                     /note="promoter of the L-arabinose operon of E. coli; the
                     araC regulatory gene is transcribed in the opposite
                     direction (Guzman et al., 1995)"
     primer_bind     208..227
                     /label=pBAD Forward
                     /note="For vectors with E. coli araBAD promoter, forward
                     primer"
     RBS             327..338
                     /note="strong bacterial ribosome binding site (Elowitz and
                     Leibler, 2000)"
     CDS             493..510
                     /codon_start=1
                     /product="6xHis affinity tag"
                     /label=6xHis
                     /translation="HHHHHH"
     CDS             514..546
                     /codon_start=1
                     /product="leader peptide from bacteriophage T7 gene 10"
                     /label=T7 tag (gene 10 leader)
                     /note="promotes efficient translation in E. coli"
                     /translation="MASMTGGQQMG"
     CDS             601..657
                     /codon_start=1
                     /product="calmodulin-binding peptide from avian smooth
                     muscle myosin light chain kinase"
                     /label=calmodulin-binding peptide
                     /translation="RRKWNKTGHAVRAIGRLSS"
     CDS             1611..1625
                     /codon_start=1
                     /product="enterokinase recognition and cleavage site"
                     /label=enterokinase site
                     /translation="DDDDK"
     primer_bind     complement(1890..1907)
                     /label=pBAD Reverse
                     /note="For vectors with E. coli araBAD promoter, reverse
                     primer"
     terminator      2060..2146
                     /gene="Escherichia coli rrnB"
                     /label=rrnB T1 terminator
                     /note="transcription terminator T1 from the E. coli rrnB
                     gene"
     terminator      2238..2265
                     /label=rrnB T2 terminator
                     /note="transcription terminator T2 from the E. coli rrnB
                     gene"
     promoter        2284..2375
                     /gene="bla"
                     /label=AmpR promoter
     CDS             2376..3236
                     /codon_start=1
                     /gene="bla"
                     /product="beta-lactamase"
                     /label=AmpR
                     /note="confers resistance to ampicillin, carbenicillin, and
                     related antibiotics"
                     /translation="MSIQHFRVALIPFFAAFCLPVFAHPETLVKVKDAEDQLGARVGYI
                     ELDLNSGKILESFRPEERFPMMSTFKVLLCGAVLSRVDAGQEQLGRRIHYSQNDLVEYS
                     PVTEKHLTDGMTVRELCSAAITMSDNTAANLLLTTIGGPKELTAFLHNMGDHVTRLDRW
                     EPELNEAIPNDERDTTMPVAMATTLRKLLTGELLTLASRQQLIDWMEADKVAGPLLRSA
                     LPAGWFIADKSGAGERGSRGIIAALGPDGKPSRIVVIYTTGSQATMDERNRQIAEIGAS
                     LIKHW"
     primer_bind     complement(2594..2613)
                     /label=Amp-R
                     /note="Ampicillin resistance gene, reverse primer"
     rep_origin      3407..3995
                     /direction=RIGHT
                     /label=ori
                     /note="high-copy-number ColE1/pMB1/pBR322/pUC origin of
                     replication"
     primer_bind     3896..3915
                     /label=pBR322ori-F
                     /note="pBR322 origin, forward primer"
     primer_bind     4149..4166
                     /label=L4440
                     /note="L4440 vector, forward primer"
     misc_feature    4181..4321
                     /label=bom
                     /note="basis of mobility region from pBR322"
     primer_bind     complement(4247..4266)
                     /label=pRS-marker
                     /note="pRS vectors, use to sequence yeast selectable
                     marker"
     primer_bind     4407..4429
                     /label=pGEX 3'
                     /note="pGEX vectors, reverse primer"
     CDS             complement(4585..5463)
                     /codon_start=1
                     /gene="araC"
                     /product="L-arabinose regulatory protein"
                     /label=araC
                     /translation="MAEAQNDPLLPGYSFNAHLVAGLTPIEANGYLDFFIDRPLGMKGY
                     ILNLTIRGQGVVKNQGREFVCRPGDILLFPPGEIHHYGRHPEAREWYHQWVYFRPRAYW
                     HEWLNWPSIFANTGFFRPDEAHQPHFSDLFGQIINAGQGEGRYSELLAINLLEQLLLRR
                     MEAINESLHPPMDNRVREACQYISDHLADSNFDIASVAQHVCLSPSRLSHLFRQQLGIS
                     VLSWREDQRISQAKLLLSTTRMPIATVGRNVGFDDQLYFSRVFKKCTGASPSEFRAGCE
                     EKVNDVAVKLS"
ORIGIN
        1 aagaaaccaa ttgtccatat tgcatcagac attgccgtca ctgcgtcttt tactggctct
       61 tctcgctaac caaaccggta accccgctta ttaaaagcat tctgtaacaa agcgggacca
      121 aagccatgac aaaaacgcgt aacaaaagtg tctataatca cggcagaaaa gtccacattg
      181 attatttgca cggcgtcaca ctttgctatg ccatagcatt tttatccata agattagcgg
      241 atcctacctg acgcttttta tcgcaactct ctactgtttc tccatacccg ttttttgggc
      301 taacaggagg aattaaccat gggtttaaag aggagaaagg tcatgaacaa taacgatctc
      361 tttcaggcat cacgtcggcg ttttctggca caactcggca gcttaaccga cgccgggacg
      421 ctggggccgt cattgttaac gccgcgacgt gcgactgcgg cgcaagcggc gactgacgct
      481 tctagaggtt ctcatcatca tcatcatcat ggtatggcta gcatgactgg tggacagcaa
      541 atgggtcggg atctgtacga cgaagatgat aaggatctcg ccacaatggc cgactcatca
      601 cgtcgtaagt ggaataagac aggtcacgca gtcagagcta taggccggct gagctcactc
      661 gagggttata gtaccgagaa aattgtgcct gttccaaagc aagggatatt aaaaggaaag
      721 gtcagcatgt acctattgct gaaggatggc ggtcgttatc attgccagtt tgatacggta
      781 tataaagcta aatcagtgcc ctccaagatg ccaggacggc attttataca gcataagctc
      841 cttagggagg accgctctga tgctaaaaac cataaatggc aattaacaga acatgcaatc
      901 gcaggcatgg acgagctgta caagggaggt acaggcggga gtatggtgag caagggcgag
      961 gggcaatcga agcatgggct aaaggaggag atgacggtga agtaccacat ggaaggttgc
     1021 gttaatggtc acaaatttgt cattactgga gagggcattg gaaacccttt taagggtaag
     1081 caaactgcaa atttgtgtgt gatagaagga ggcccgctgc cgttctcgga ggacatttta
     1141 agtccgggtt ttaaatatgg tgaccggatt ttcacagagt acccacagga tattgtagat
     1201 tacttcaaga actcatgtcc agagggctat acgtgggaaa ggagcttctt ctatgaggac
     1261 ggagcggtct gtcgatgcaa cgcggacata acagtctctg aaaaggagaa ctgcatctat
     1321 cacaaaagta tcttctatgg ggtgaatttt cccgccgacg gccccgtaat gaagaaaatg
     1381 accactaatt gggaagctga cacgcgtgac caactgactg aagagcagat cgcagaattt
     1441 aaagaggctt tctccctatt tgacaaggac ggggatggga cgatgacaac cgaggagctg
     1501 gggacggtgc tgcggtctct ggggcagaac ccctcagaag cagagctgcg ggacatgatc
     1561 aatgaagtag atgccgacgg tgacggcaca atcggcttcc ctgagttcct gacgatgatg
     1621 acaagaaaaa tgaatgacac ggacagtgaa gaggaaatta gagaagcgtt ccgtgtgttt
     1681 gataaggacg gcaatggcta catcggcgca gcagagcttc gccacgtgat gacaaacctt
     1741 ggagagaagt taacagatga agagtttgat gaaatgatca gggtagcaga ctccgacggg
     1801 gatggtcagg taaactacga agagtttgta caaatgatga cagcaaagtg aaagcttggc
     1861 tgttttggcg gatgagagaa gattttcagc ctgatacaga ttaaatcaga acgcagaagc
     1921 ggtctgataa aacagaattt gcctggcggc agtagcgcgg tggtcccacc tgaccccatg
     1981 ccgaactcag aagtgaaacg ccgtagcgcc gatggtagtg tggggtctcc ccatgcgaga
     2041 gtagggaact gccaggcatc aaataaaacg aaaggctcag tcgaaagact gggcctttcg
     2101 ttttatctgt tgtttgtcgg tgaacgctct cctgagtagg acaaatccgc cgggagcgga
     2161 tttgaacgtt gcgaagcaac ggcccggagg gtggcgggca ggacgcccgc cataaactgc
     2221 caggcatcaa attaagcaga aggccatcct gacggatggc ctttttgcgt ttctacaaac
     2281 tcttttgttt atttttctaa atacattcaa atatgtatcc gctcatgaga caataaccct
     2341 gataaatgct tcaataatat tgaaaaagga agagtatgag tattcaacat ttccgtgtcg
     2401 cccttattcc cttttttgcg gcattttgcc ttcctgtttt tgctcaccca gaaacgctgg
     2461 tgaaagtaaa agatgctgaa gatcagttgg gtgcacgagt gggttacatc gaactggatc
     2521 tcaacagcgg taagatcctt gagagttttc gccccgaaga acgttttcca atgatgagca
     2581 cttttaaagt tctgctatgt ggcgcggtat tatcccgtgt tgacgccggg caagagcaac
     2641 tcggtcgccg catacactat tctcagaatg acttggttga gtactcacca gtcacagaaa
     2701 agcatcttac ggatggcatg acagtaagag aattatgcag tgctgccata accatgagtg
     2761 ataacactgc ggccaactta cttctgacaa cgatcggagg accgaaggag ctaaccgctt
     2821 ttttgcacaa catgggggat catgtaactc gccttgatcg ttgggaaccg gagctgaatg
     2881 aagccatacc aaacgacgag cgtgacacca cgatgcctgt agcaatggca acaacgttgc
     2941 gcaaactatt aactggcgaa ctacttactc tagcttcccg gcaacaatta atagactgga
     3001 tggaggcgga taaagttgca ggaccacttc tgcgctcggc ccttccggct ggctggttta
     3061 ttgctgataa atctggagcc ggtgagcgtg ggtctcgcgg tatcattgca gcactggggc
     3121 cagatggtaa gccctcccgt atcgtagtta tctacacgac ggggagtcag gcaactatgg
     3181 atgaacgaaa tagacagatc gctgagatag gtgcctcact gattaagcat tggtaactgt
     3241 cagaccaagt ttactcatat atactttaga ttgatttaaa acttcatttt taatttaaaa
     3301 ggatctaggt gaagatcctt tttgataatc tcatgaccaa aatcccttaa cgtgagtttt
     3361 cgttccactg agcgtcagac cccgtagaaa agatcaaagg atcttcttga gatccttttt
     3421 ttctgcgcgt aatctgctgc ttgcaaacaa aaaaaccacc gctaccagcg gtggtttgtt
     3481 tgccggatca agagctacca actctttttc cgaaggtaac tggcttcagc agagcgcaga
     3541 taccaaatac tgtccttcta gtgtagccgt agttaggcca ccacttcaag aactctgtag
     3601 caccgcctac atacctcgct ctgctaatcc tgttaccagt ggctgctgcc agtggcgata
     3661 agtcgtgtct taccgggttg gactcaagac gatagttacc ggataaggcg cagcggtcgg
     3721 gctgaacggg gggttcgtgc acacagccca gcttggagcg aacgacctac accgaactga
     3781 gatacctaca gcgtgagcta tgagaaagcg ccacgcttcc cgaagggaga aaggcggaca
     3841 ggtatccggt aagcggcagg gtcggaacag gagagcgcac gagggagctt ccagggggaa
     3901 acgcctggta tctttatagt cctgtcgggt ttcgccacct ctgacttgag cgtcgatttt
     3961 tgtgatgctc gtcagggggg cggagcctat ggaaaaacgc cagcaacgcg gcctttttac
     4021 ggttcctggc cttttgctgg ccttttgctc acatgttctt tcctgcgtta tcccctgatt
     4081 ctgtggataa ccgtattacc gcctttgagt gagctgatac cgctcgccgc agccgaacga
     4141 ccgagcgcag cgagtcagtg agcgaggaag cggaagagcg cctgatgcgg tattttctcc
     4201 ttacgcatct gtgcggtatt tcacaccgca tatggtgcac tctcagtaca atctgctctg
     4261 atgccgcata gttaagccag tatacactcc gctatcgcta cgtgactggg tcatggctgc
     4321 gccccgacac ccgccaacac ccgctgacgc gccctgacgg gcttgtctgc tcccggcatc
     4381 cgcttacaga caagctgtga ccgtctccgg gagctgcatg tgtcagaggt tttcaccgtc
     4441 atcaccgaaa cgcgcgaggc agcagatcaa ttcgcgcgcg aaggcgaagc ggcatgcata
     4501 atgtgcctgt caaatggacg aagcagggat tctgcaaacc ctatgctact ccgtcaagcc
     4561 gtcaattgtc tgattcgtta ccaattatga caacttgacg gctacatcat tcactttttc
     4621 ttcacaaccg gcacggaact cgctcgggct ggccccggtg cattttttaa atacccgcga
     4681 gaaatagagt tgatcgtcaa aaccaacatt gcgaccgacg gtggcgatag gcatccgggt
     4741 ggtgctcaaa agcagcttcg cctggctgat acgttggtcc tcgcgccagc ttaagacgct
     4801 aatccctaac tgctggcgga aaagatgtga cagacgcgac ggcgacaagc aaacatgctg
     4861 tgcgacgctg gcgatatcaa aattgctgtc tgccaggtga tcgctgatgt actgacaagc
     4921 ctcgcgtacc cgattatcca tcggtggatg gagcgactcg ttaatcgctt ccatgcgccg
     4981 cagtaacaat tgctcaagca gatttatcgc cagcagctcc gaatagcgcc cttccccttg
     5041 cccggcgtta atgatttgcc caaacaggtc gctgaaatgc ggctggtgcg cttcatccgg
     5101 gcgaaagaac cccgtattgg caaatattga cggccagtta agccattcat gccagtaggc
     5161 gcgcggacga aagtaaaccc actggtgata ccattcgcga gcctccggat gacgaccgta
     5221 gtgatgaatc tctcctggcg ggaacagcaa aatatcaccc ggtcggcaaa caaattctcg
     5281 tccctgattt ttcaccaccc cctgaccgcg aatggtgaga ttgagaatat aacctttcat
     5341 tcccagcggt cggtcgataa aaaaatcgag ataaccgttg gcctcaatcg gcgttaaacc
     5401 cgccaccaga tgggcattaa acgagtatcc cggcagcagg ggatcatttt gcgcttcagc
     5461 catacttttc atactcccgc cattcagag
//
