[The description below was written by a language model from this plasmid's Addgene catalogue record and the feature table of its GenBank file.]
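Description:
pTorPE-Y-GECO1 is a lab-constructed bacterial expression plasmid of about 5.5 kb, derived from the commercial pBAD/His B vector, that encodes Y-GECO1.0, a synthetic yellow fluorescent calcium ion indicator whose fluorescence response to calcium is inverted. It is propagated in E. coli under ampicillin selection through the beta-lactamase (AmpR) gene and its own promoter. Replication depends on a ColE1/pBR322-family origin accompanied by the pBR322 bom (basis of mobility) region. The catalogue entry lists the plasmid as low copy, whereas the automated feature annotation labels this origin class generically as high copy.

Expression is driven by the araBAD (pBAD) promoter, with the divergently transcribed araC regulator carried on the same plasmid, so transcription is induced by L-arabinose and otherwise kept low. Downstream of the promoter lie a strong ribosome binding site and an open reading frame bearing an N-terminal 6xHis tag for affinity purification and the T7 gene 10 leader, which promotes efficient translation. The roughly 1.4 kb indicator insert, cloned between XbaI and HindIII, includes an annotated calmodulin-binding peptide from smooth muscle myosin light chain kinase, a standard component of GECO-type sensors. The fluorescent protein and calmodulin portions are not individually annotated in the feature table. An enterokinase site is annotated towards the 3′ end of the insert region, and the rrnB T1 and T2 terminators close the transcription unit. There is unannotated sequence between the ribosome binding site and the His tag, and the record does not say what it encodes. According to the associated publication title, the indicator was developed by directed evolution aided by a microfluidic cell sorter, which fits a vector used for bacterial expression and screening.
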