Addgene plasmid #55765: pTorPE-Y-GECO1
Purpose: Encoded a yellow fluorescent calcium ion indicator with inverted fluorescence response for expression in bacterial cells
Depositing lab: Robert Campbell. Depositing organization: University of Alberta. Publication: Microfluidic cell sorter-aided directed evolution of a protein-based calcium ion indicator with an inverted fluorescent response. Zhao Y, Abdelfattah AS, Zhao Y, Ruangkittisakul A, Ballanyi K, Campbell RE, Harrison DJ. Integr Biol (Camb). 2014 May 19. 10.1039/c4ib00039k PubMed 24840546.
Backbone
  Vector backbone: Customized Vector
  Backbone size w/o insert (bp): 4125
  Vector type: Bacterial Expression ; Lab constructed
Growth in bacteria
  Bacterial resistance: Ampicillin, 100 μg/mL
  Growth temperature: 37°C
  Growth strain: DH10B
  Copy number: Low Copy
Gene/Insert
  Gene/Insert name: Y-GECO1.0 (alt name: A yellow fluorescent calcium ion indicator with inverted fluorescent response)
  Species: Synthetic
  Insert size (bp): 1368
  GenBank ID: KJ193859
  Promoter: pBAD
  Tag / fusion protein: 6x His tag (N terminal on insert)
  Cloning method: Restriction Enzyme; 5′ cloning site XbaI (not destroyed); 3′ cloning site HindIII (not destroyed)
  Sequencing primers: 5′ ATGCCATAGCATTTTTATCC; 3′ GATTTAATCTGTATCAGG
Terms and licenses: Academic/Nonprofit Terms; Industry Terms: Not Available to Industry
Depositor comments: The vector is modified from pBAD/ His B (Invitrogen).
How to cite: pTorPE-Y-GECO1 was a gift from Robert Campbell (Addgene plasmid # 55765 ; http://n2t.net/addgene:55765 ; RRID:Addgene_55765)
