>Addgene plasmid #55765 | pTorPE-Y-GECO1 | depositor partial sequence | sequence record 89445 | Y-GECO1 insert with 6xHis tag
GGTTCTCATCATCATCATCATCATGGTATGGCTAGCATGACTGGTGGACAGCAAATGGGTCGGGATCTGT
ACGACGAAGATGATAAGGATCTCGCCACAATGGCCGACTCATCACGTCGTAAGTGGAATAAGACAGGTCA
CGCAGTCAGAGCTATAGGCCGGCTGAGCTCACTCGAGGGTTATAGTACCGAGAAAATTGTGCCTGTTCCA
AAGCAAGGGATATTAAAAGGAAAGGTCAGCATGTACCTATTGCTGAAGGATGGCGGTCGTTATCATTGCC
AGTTTGATACGGTATATAAAGCTAAATCAGTGCCCTCCAAGATGCCAGGACGGCATTTTATACAGCATAA
GCTCCTTAGGGAGGACCGCTCTGATGCTAAAAACCATAAATGGCAATTAACAGAACATGCAATCGCAGGC
ATGGACGAGCTGTACAAGGGAGGTACAGGCGGGAGTATGGTGAGCAAGGGCGAGGGGCAATCGAAGCATG
GGCTAAAGGAGGAGATGACGGTGAAGTACCACATGGAAGGTTGCGTTAATGGTCACAAATTTGTCATTAC
TGGAGAGGGCATTGGAAACCCTTTTAAGGGTAAGCAAACTGCAAATTTGTGTGTGATAGAAGGAGGCCCG
CTGCCGTTCTCGGAGGACATTTTAAGTCCGGGTTTTAAATATGGTGACCGGATTTTCACAGAGTACCCAC
AGGATATTGTAGATTACTTCAAGAACTCATGTCCAGAGGGCTATACGTGGGAAAGGAGCTTCTTCTATGA
GGACGGAGCGGTCTGTCGATGCAACGCGGACATAACAGTCTCTGAAAAGGAGAACTGCATCTATCACAAA
AGTATCTTCTATGGGGTGAATTTTCCCGCCGACGGCCCCGTAATGAAGAAAATGACCACTAATTGGGAAG
CTGACACGCGTGACCAACTGACTGAAGAGCAGATCGCAGAATTTAAAGAGGCTTTCTCCCTATTTGACAA
GGACGGGGATGGGACGATGACAACCGAGGAGCTGGGGACGGTGCTGCGGTCTCTGGGGCAGAACCCCTCA
GAAGCAGAGCTGCGGGACATGATCAATGAAGTAGATGCCGACGGTGACGGCACAATCGGCTTCCCTGAGT
TCCTGACGATGATGACAAGAAAAATGAATGACACGGACAGTGAAGAGGAAATTAGAGAAGCGTTCCGTGT
GTTTGATAAGGACGGCAATGGCTACATCGGCGCAGCAGAGCTTCGCCACGTGATGACAAACCTTGGAGAG
AAGTTAACAGATGAAGAGTTTGATGAAATGATCAGGGTAGCAGACTCCGACGGGGATGGTCAGGTAAACT
ACGAAGAGTTTGTACAAATGATGACAGCAAAGTGA
