>Addgene plasmid #55765 | pTorPE-Y-GECO1 | addgene partial sequence | sequence record 92186 | pBAD-F 5'-ATGCCATAGCATTTTTATCC-3'
TTTATCGCAACTCTCTACTGTTTCTCCATACCCGTTTTTTGGGCTAACAGGAGGAATTAACCATGGGTTT
AAAGAGGAGAAAGGTCATGAACAATAACGATCTCTTTCAGGCATCACGTCGGCGTTTTCTGGCACAACTC
GGCAGCTTAACCGACGCCGGGACGCTGGGGCCGTCATTGTTAACGCCGCGACGTGCGACTGCGGCGCAAG
CGGCGACTGACGCTTCTAGAGGTTCTCATCATCATCATCATCATGGTATGGCTAGCATGACTGGTGGACA
GCAAATGGGTCGGGATCTGTACGACGAAGATGATAAGGATCTCGCCACAATGGCCGACTCATCACGTCGT
AAGTGGAATAAGACAGGTCACGCAGTCAGAGCTATAGGCCGGCTGAGCTCACTCGAGGGTTATAGTACCG
AGAAAATTGTGCCTGTTCCAAAGCAAGGGATATTAAAAGGAAAGGTCAGCATGTACCTATTGCTGAAGGA
TGGCGGTCGTTATCATTGCCAGTTTGATACGGTATATAAAGCTAAATCAGTGCCCTCCAAGATGCCAGGA
CGGCATTTTATACAGCATAAGCTCCTTAGGGAGGACCGCTCTGATGCTAAAAACC
