>Addgene plasmid #55765 | pTorPE-Y-GECO1 | addgene partial sequence | sequence record 92187 | pBAD-R 5'-GATTTAATCTGTATCAGG-3'
GTAGTTTACCTGACCATCCCCGTCGGAGTCTGCTACCCTGATCATTTCATCAAACTCTTCATCTGTTAAC
TTCTCTCCAAGGTTTGTCATCACGTGGCGAAGCTCTGCTGCGCCGATGTAGCCATTGCCGTCCTTATCAA
ACACACGGAACGCTTCTCTAATTTCCTCTTCACTGTCCGTGTCATTCATTTTTCTTGTCATCATCGTCAG
GAACTCAGGGAAGCCGATTGTGCCGTCACCGTCGGCATCTACTTCATTGATCATGTCCCGCAGCTCTGCT
TCTGAGGGGTTCTGCCCCAGAGACCGCAGCACCGTCCCCAGCTCCTCGGTTGTCATCGTCCCATCCCCGT
CCTTGTCAAATAGGGAGAAAGCCTCTTTAAATTCTGCGATCTGCTCTTCAGTCAGTTGGTCACGCGTGTC
AGCTTCCCAATTAGTGGTCATTTTCTTCATTACGGGGCCGTCGGCGGGAAAATTCACCCCATA
